>Addgene plasmid #200504 | pKLV2.2-h7SKgRNA5(SMARCA4(43))-hU6gRNA5(SMARCA2(46))-PGKpuroBFP-W | addgene full sequence | sequence record 419494 | Addgene NGS Result
AAATTGTAAGCGTTAATATTTTGTTAAAATTCGCGTTAAATTTTTGTTAAATCAGCTCATTTTTTAACCA
ATAGGCCGAAATCGGCAAAATCCCTTATAAATCAAAAGAATAGACCGAGATAGGGT
[37 nt withheld, positions 127-163]
AAAGAACGTGGACTCCAACGTCAAAGG
[49 nt withheld, positions 191-239]
T
[91 nt withheld, positions 241-331]
G
[124 nt withheld, positions 333-456]
CCCATTCGCCATTCAGGCTGCGCAACTGTTGGGAAGGGCGATCGGTGCGGGCCTCTTCGCTATTACGCCA
GCTGGCGAAAGGGGGATGTGCTGCAAGGCGATTAAGTTGGGTAACGCCAGGGTTTTCCCAGTCACGACGT
TGTAAAACGACGGCCAGTGAGCGCGCGTAATACGACTCACTATAGGGCGAATTGACTAGTACATAACTTA
CGGTAAATGGCCCGCCTGGCTGACCGCCCAACGACCCCCGCCCATTGACGTCAATAATGACGTATGTTCC
CATAGTAACGCCAATAGGGACTTTCCATTGACGTCAATGGGTGGAGTATTTACGGTAAACTGCCCACTTG
GCAGTACATCAAGTGTATCATATGCCAAGTACGCCCCCTATTGACGTCAATGACGGTAAATGGCCCGCCT
GGCATTATGCCCAGTACATGACCTTATGGGACTTTCCTACTTGGCAGTACATCTACGTATTAGTCATCGC
TATTACCATGGTGATGCGGTTTTGGCAGTACATCAATGGGCGTGGATAGCGGTTTGACTCACGGGGATTT
CCAAGTCTCCACCCCATTGACGTCAATGGGAGTTTGTTTTGGCACCAAAATCAACGGGACTTTCCAAAAT
GTCGTAACAACTCCGCCCCATTGACGCAAATGGGCGGTAGGCGTGTACGGTGGGAGGTCTATATAAGCAG
CGCGTTTTGCCTGTACTGGGTCTCTCTGGTTAGACCAGATCTGAGCCTGGGAGCTCTCTGGCTAACTAGG
GAACCCACTGCTTAAGCCTCAATAAAGCTTGCCTTGAGTGCTTCAAGTAGTGTGTGCCCGTCTGTTGTGT
GACTCTGGTAACTAGAGATCCCTCAGACCCTTTTAGTCAGTGTGGAAAATCTCTAGCAGTGGCGCCCGAA
CAGGGACTTGAAAGCGAAAGGGAAACCAGAGGAGCTCTCTCGACGCAGGACTCGGCTTGCTGAAGCGCGC
ACGGCAAGAGGCGAGGGGCGGCGACTGGTGAGTACGCCAAAAATTTTGACTAGCGGAGGCTAGAAGGAGA
GAGATGGGTGCGAGAGCGTCAGTATTAAGCGGGGGAGAATTAGATCGCGATGGGAAAAAATTCGGTTAAG
GCCAGGGGGAAAGAAAAAATATAAATTAAAACATATAGTATGGGCAAGCAGGGAGCTAGAACGATTCGCA
GTTAATCCTGGCCTGTTAGAAACATCAGAAGGCTGTAGACAAATACTGGGACAGCTACAACCATCCCTTC
AGACAGGATCAGAAGAACTTAGATCATTATATAATACAGTAGCAACCCTCTATTGTGTGCATCAAAGGAT
AGAGATAAAAGACACCAAGGAAGCTTTAGACAAGATAGAGGAACAGCAAAACAAAAGTAAGACCACCGCA
CAGCAAGCGGCCGGCCGCGCTGATCTTCAGACCTGGAGGAGGAGATATGAGGGACAATTGGAGAAGTGAA
TTATATAAATATAAAGTAGTAAAAATTGAACCATTAGGAGTAGCACCCACCAAGGCAAAGAGAAGAGTGG
TGCAGAGAGAAAAAAGAGCAGTGGGAATAGGAGCTTTGTTCCTTGGGTTCTTGGGAGCAGCAGGAAGCAC
TATGGGCGCAGCGTCAATGACGCTGACGGTACAGGCCAGACAATTATTGTCTGGTATAGTGCAGCAGCAG
AACAATTTGCTGAGGGCTATTGAGGCGCAACAGCATCTGTTGCAACTCACAGTCTGGGGCATCAAGCAGC
TCCAGGCAAGAATCCTGGCTGTGGAAAGATACCTAAAGGATCAACAGCTCCTGGGGATTTGGGGTTGCTC
TGGAAAACTCATTTGCACCACTGCTGTGCCTTGGAATGCTAGTTGGAGTAATAAATCTCTGGAACAGATT
TGGAATCACACGACCTGGATGGAGTGGGACAGAGAAATTAACAATTACACAAGCTTAATACACTCCTTAA
TTGAAGAATCGCAAAACCAGCAAGAAAAGAATGAACAAGAATTATTGGAATTAGATAAATGGGCAAGTTT
GTGGAATTGGTTTAACATAACAAATTGGCTGTGGTATATAAAATTATTCATAATGATAGTAGGAGGCTTG
GTAGGTTTAAGAATAGTTTTTGCTGTACTTTCTATAGTGAATAGAGTTAGGCAGGGATATTCACCATTAT
CGTTTCAGACCCACCTCCCAACCCCGAGGGGACCCGACAGGCCCGAAGGAATAGAAGAAGAAGGTGGAGA
GAGAGACAGAGACAGATCCATTCGATTAGTGAACGGATCGGCACTGCGTGCGCCAATTCTGCAGACAAAT
GGCAGTATTCATCCACAATTTTAAAAGAAAAGGGGGGATTGGGGGGTACAGTGCAGGGGAAAGAATAGTA
GACATAATAGCAACAGACATACAAACTAAAGAATTACAAAAACAAATTACAAAAATTCAAAATTTTCGGG
TTTATTACAGGGACAGCAGAGATCCAGTTTGGTTAGTACCGGGCCCTACGCGTCTGCAGTATTTAGCATG
CCCCACCCATCTGCAAGGCATTCTGGATAGTGTCAAAACAGCCGGAAATCAAGTCCGTTTATCTCAAACT
TTAGCATTTTGGGAATAAATGATATTTGCTATGCTGGTTAAATTAGATTTTAGTTAAATTTCCTGCTGAA
GCTCTAGTACGATAAGCAACTTGACCTAAGTGTAAAGTTGAGACTTCCTTCAGGTTTATATAGCTTGTGC
GCCGCTTGGGTACCTCGATCAGAACGCTGTCCAACTGTTTAAGAGCTATGCTGGAAACAGCATAGCAAGT
TTAAATAAGGCTAGTCCGTTATCAACTTGAAAAAGTGGCACCGAGTCGGTGCTTTTTTTAGCCGAACTGT
TTCACACTCACGCGTCCAAGGTCGGGCAGGAAGAGGGCCTATTTCCCATGATTCCTTCATATTTGCATAT
ACGATACAAGGCTGTTAGAGAGATAATTAGAATTAATTTGACTGTAAACACAAAGATATTAGTACAAAAT
ACGTGACGTAGAAAGTAATAATTTCTTGGGTAGTTTGCAGTTTTAAAATTATGTTTTAAAATGGACTATC
ATATGCTTACCGTAACTTGAAAGTATTTCGATTTCTTGGCTTTATATATCTTGTGGAAAGGACGAAACAC
CGCTCCCTTGTCCCCCAGCTAGTTTAAGAGCTATGCTGGAAACAGCATAGCAAGTTTAAATAAGGCTAGT
CCGTTATCAACTTGAAAAAGTGGCACCGAGTCGGTGCTTTTTTTGGATCCAATTCTACCGGGTAGGGGAG
GCGCTTTTCCCAAGGCAGTCTGGAGCATGCGCTTTAGCAGCCCCGCTGGGCACTTGGCGCTACACAAGTG
GCCTCTGGCCTCGCACACATTCCACATCCACCGGTAGGCGCCAACCGGCTCCGTTCTTTGGTGGCCCCTT
CGCGCCACCTTCTACTCCTCCCCTAGTCAGGAAGTTCCCCCCCGCCCCGCAGCTCGCGTCGTGCAGGACG
TGACAAATGGAAGTAGCACGTCTCACTAGTCTCGTGCAGATGGACAGCACCGCTGAGCAATGGAAGCGGG
TAGGCCTTTGGGGCAGCGGCCAATAGCAGCTTTGCTCCTTCGCTTTCTGGGCTCAGAGGCTGGGAAGGGG
TGGGTCCGGGGGCGGGCTCAGGGGCGGGCTCAGGGGCGGGGCGGGCGCCCGAAGGTCCTCCGGAGGCCCG
GCATTCTGCACGCTTCAAAAGCGCACGTCTGCCGCGCTGTTCTCCTCTTCCTCATCTCCGGGCCTTTCGA
CCTGCATCCATCTAGATCTCGAGCAGCTGAAGCTTACCATGACCGAGTACAAGCCCACGGTGCGCCTCGC
CACCCGCGACGACGTCCCCAGGGCCGTACGCACCCTCGCCGCCGCGTTCGCCGACTACCCCGCCACGCGC
CACACCGTCGATCCGGACCGCCACATCGAGCGGGTCACCGAGCTGCAAGAACTCTTCCTCACGCGCGTCG
GGCTCGACATCGGCAAGGTGTGGGTCGCGGACGACGGCGCCGCGGTGGCGGTCTGGACCACGCCGGAGAG
CGTCGAAGCGGGGGCGGTGTTCGCCGAGATCGGCCCGCGCATGGCCGAGTTGAGCGGTTCCCGGCTGGCC
GCGCAGCAACAGATGGAAGGCCTCCTGGCGCCGCACCGGCCCAAGGAGCCCGCGTGGTTCCTGGCCACCG
TCGGCGTCTCGCCCGACCACCAGGGCAAGGGTCTGGGCAGCGCCGTCGTGCTCCCCGGAGTGGAGGCGGC
CGAGCGCGCCGGGGTGCCCGCCTTCCTGGAGACCTCCGCGCCCCGCAACCTCCCCTTCTACGAGCGGCTC
GGCTTCACCGTCACCGCCGACGTCGAGGTGCCCGAAGGACCGCGCACCTGGTGCATGACCCGCAAGCCCG
GTGCCGGCGGCGGGTCCGGAGGAGAGGGCAGAGGAAGTCTCCTAACATGCGGTGACGTGGAGGAGAATCC
TGGCCCAATGAGCGAGCTGATTAAGGAGAACATGCACATGAAGCTGTACATGGAGGGCACCGTGGACAAC
CATCACTTCAAGTGCACATCCGAGGGCGAAGGCAAGCCCTACGAGGGCACCCAGACCATGAGAATCAAGG
TGGTCGAGGGCGGCCCTCTCCCCTTCGCCTTCGACATCCTGGCTACTAGCTTCCTCTACGGCAGCAAGAC
CTTCATCAACCACACCCAGGGCATCCCCGACTTCTTCAAGCAGTCCTTCCCTGAGGGCTTCACATGGGAG
AGAGTCACCACATACGAGGACGGGGGCGTGCTGACCGCTACCCAGGACACCAGCCTCCAGGACGGCTGCC
TCATCTACAACGTCAAGATCAGAGGGGTGAACTTCACATCCAACGGCCCTGTGATGCAGAAGAAAACACT
CGGCTGGGAGGCCTTCACCGAGACGCTGTACCCCGCTGACGGCGGCCTGGAAGGCAGAAACGACATGGCC
CTGAAGCTCGTGGGCGGGAGCCATCTGATCGCAAACATCAAGACCACATATAGATCCAAGAAACCCGCTA
AGAACCTCAAGATGCCTGGCGTCTACTATGTGGACTACAGACTGGAAAGAATCAAGGAGGCCAACAACGA
GACCTACGTCGAGCAGCACGAGGTGGCAGTGGCCAGATACTGCGACCTCCCTAGCAAACTGGGGCACAAG
CTTAATTGAGCGGCCGCTCAACCTCTGGATTACAAAATTTGTGAAAGATTGACTGGTATTCTTAACTATG
TTGCTCCTTTTACGCTATGTGGATACGCTGCTTTAATGCCTTTGTATCATGCTATTGCTTCCCGTATGGC
TTTCATTTTCTCCTCCTTGTATAAATCCTGGTTGCTGTCTCTTTATGAGGAGTTGTGGCCCGTTGTCAGG
CAACGTGGCGTGGTGTGCACTGTGTTTGCTGACGCAACCCCCACTGGTTGGGGCATTGCCACCACCTGTC
AGCTCCTTTCCGGGACTTTCGCTTTCCCCCTCCCTATTGCCACGGCGGAACTCATCGCCGCCTGCCTTGC
CCGCTGCTGGACAGGGGCTCGGCTGTTGGGCACTGACAATTCCGTGGTGTTGTCGGGGAAATCATCGTCC
TTTCCTTGGCTGCTCGCCTGTGTTGCCACCTGGATTCTGCGCGGGACGTCCTTCTGCTACGTCCCTTCGG
CCCTCAATCCAGCGGACCTTCCTTCCCGCGGCCTGCTGCCGGCTCTGCGGCCTCTTCCGCGTCTACGCCT
TCGCCCTCAGACGAGTCGGATCTCCCTTTGGGCCGCCTCCCCGCAGGTACCTTTAAGACCAATGACTTAC
AAGGCAGCTGTAGATCTTAGCCACTTTTTAAAAGAAAAGGGGGGACTGGAAGGGCTAATTCACTCCCAAA
GAAGTCAAGATCTGCTTTTTGCCTGTACTGGGTCTCTCTGGTTAGACCAGAGTCTCTCTGGTTAGACCAG
ATCTGAGCCTGGGAGCTCTCTGGCTAACTAGGGAACCCACTGCTTAAGCCTCAATAAAGCTTGCCTTGAG
TGCTTCAAGTAGTGTGTGCCCGTCTGTTGTGTGACTCTGGTAACTAGAGATCCCTCAGACCCTTTTAGTC
AGTGTGGAAAATCTCTAGCAGTTTAAACCCGCTGATCAGCCTCGACTGTGCCTTCTAGTTGCCAGCCATC
TGTTGTTTGCCCCTCCCCCGTGCCTTCCTTGACCCTGGAAGGTGCCACTCCCACTGTCCTTTCCTAATAA
AATGAGGAAATTGCATCGCATTGTCTGAGTAGGTGTCATTCTATTCTGGGGGGTGGGGTGGGGCAGGACA
GCAAGGGGGAGGATTGGGAAGTCAATAGCAGGCATGCTGGGGATGCGGTGGGCTCTATGGGCGGCCGTTA
ATTAAGCTTTTGTTCCCTTTAGTGAGGGTTAATTGCGCGCTTGGCGTAATCATGGTCATAGCTGTTTCCT
GTGTGAAATTGTTATCCGCTCACAATTCCACACAACATACGAGCCGGGAGCATAAAGTGTAAAGCCTGGG
GTGCCTAATGAGTGAGCTAACTCACATTAATTGCGTTGCGCTCACTGCCCGCTTTCCAGTCGGGAAACCT
GTCGTGCCAGCTGCATTAATGAATCGGCCAACGCGCGGGGAGAGGCGGTTTGCGTATTGGGCGCTGTTCC
GCTTCCTCGCTCACTGACTCGCTGCGCTCGGTCGTTCGGCTGCGGCGAGCGGTATCAGCTCACTCAAAGG
CGGTAATACGGTTATCCACAGAATCAGGGGATAACGCAGGAAAGAACATGTGAGCAAAAGGCCAGCAAAA
GGCCAGGAACCGTAAAAAGGCCGCGTTGCTGGCGTTTTTCCATAGGCTCCGCCCCCCTGACGAGCATCAC
AAAAATCGACGCTCAAGTCAGAGGTGGCGAAACCCGACAGGACTATAAAGATACCAGGCGTTTCCCCCTG
GAAGCTCCCTCGTGCGCTCTCCTGTTCCGACCCTGCCGCTTACCGGATACCTGTCCGCCTTTCTCCCTTC
GGGAAGCGTGGCGCTTTCTCATAGCTCACGCTGTAGGTATCTCAGTTCGGTGTAGGTCGTTCGCTCCAAG
CTGGGCTGTGTGCACGAACCCCCCGTTCAGCCCGACCGCTGCGCCTTATCCGGTAACTATCGTCTTGAGT
CCAACCCGGTAAGACACGACTTATCGCCACTGGCAGCAGCCACTGGTAACAGGATTAGCAGAGCGAGGTA
TGTAGGCGGTGCTACAGAGTTCTTGAAGTGGTGGCCTAACTACGGCTACACTAGAAGAACAGTATTTGGT
ATCTGCGCTCTGCTGAAGCCAGTTACCTTCGGAAAAAGAGTTGGTAGCTCTTGATCCGGCAAACAAACCA
CCGCTGGTAGCGGTGGTTTTTTTGTTTGCAAGCAGCAGATTACGCGCAGAAAAAAAGGATCTCAAGAAGA
TCCTTTGATCTTTTCTACGGGGTCTGACGCTCAGTGGAACGAAAACTCACGTTAAGGGATTTTGGTCATG
AGATTATCAAAAAGGATCTTCACCTAGATCCTTTTAAATTAAAAATGAAGTTTTAAATCAATCTAAAGTA
TATATGAGTAAACTTGGTCTGACAGTTACCAATGCTTAATCAGTGAGGCACCTATCTCAGCGATCTGTCT
ATTTCGTTCATCCATAGTTGCCTGACTCCCCGTCGTGTAGATAACTACGATACGGGAGGGCTTACCATCT
GGCCCCAGTGCTGCAATGATACCGCGAGACCCACGCTCACCGGCTCCAGATTTATCAGCAATAAACCAGC
CAGCCGGAAGGGCCGAGCGCAGAAGTGGTCCTGCAACTTTATCCGCCTCCATCCAGTCTATTAATTGTTG
CCGGGAAGCTAGAGTAAGTAGTTCGCCAGTTAATAGTTTGCGCAACGTTGTTGCCATTGCTACAGGCATC
GTGGTGTCACGCTCGTCGTTTGGTATGGCTTCATTCAGCTCCGGTTCCCAACGATCAAGGCGAGTTACAT
GATCCCCCATGTTGTGCAAAAAAGCGGTTAGCTCCTTCGGTCCTCCGATCGTTGTCAGAAGTAAGTTGGC
CGCAGTGTTATCACTCATGGTTATGGCAGCACTGCATAATTCTCTTACTGTCATGCCATCCGTAAGATGC
TTTTCTGTGACTGGTGAGTACTCAACCAAGTCATTCTGAGAATAGTGTATGCGGCGACCGAGTTGCTCTT
GCCCGGCGTCAATACGGGATAATACCGCGCCACATAGCAGAACTTTAAAAGTGCTCATCATTGGAAAACG
TTCTTCGGGGCGAAAACTCTCAAGGATCTTACCGCTGTTGAGATCCAGTTCGATGTAACCCACTCGTGCA
CCCAACTGATCTTCAGCATCTTTTACTTTCACCAGCGTTTCTGGGTGAGCAAAAACAGGAAGGCAAAATG
CCGCAAAAAAGGGAATAAGGGCGACACGGAAATGTTGAATACTCATACTCTTCCTTTTTCAATATTATTG
AAGCATTTATCAGGGTTATTGTCTCATGAGCGGATACATATTTGAATGTATTTAGAAAAATAAACAAATA
GGGGTTCCGCGCACATTTCCCCGAAAAGTGCCACCT
Features (pLannotate 1.2.2; 29 found; start..end, strand, type, name):
     28..456     -  rep_origin     f1 ori (sequence partly withheld): f1 bacteriophage origin of replication; arrow indicates direction of (+) strand synthesis
    461..616     -  CDS            lacZα (fragment): LacZα fragment of β-galactosidase; lacZ fragment
    624..642     +  promoter       T7 promoter: promoter for bacteriophage T7 RNA polymerase
    656..956     +  enhancer       CMV enhancer: human cytomegalovirus immediate early enhancer
    957..1156    +  promoter       CMV promoter: human cytomegalovirus (CMV) immediate early promoter
   1174..1354    +  LTR            5' LTR (truncated): truncated 5' long terminal repeat (LTR) from HIV-1
   1401..1526    +  misc_feature   HIV-1 Ψ: packaging signal of human immunodeficiency virus type 1
   1510..1848    +  CDS            HIV-1 gag (fragment): gag protein from human immunodeficiency virus 1; gag
   2025..2258    +  misc_feature   RRE: The Rev response element (RRE) of HIV-1 allows for Rev-dependent mRNA export from the nucleus to the cytoplasm.
   2635..2735    +  CDS            Rev (fragment): human immunodeficiency virus 1 (HIV-1) Rev protein; rev; enhances nuclear export of unspliced and incompletely spliced viral mRNAs
   2785..2902    +  misc_feature   cPPT/CTS: central polypurine tract and central termination sequence of HIV-1
   3241..3308    +  misc_RNA       tracrRNA (fragment): trans-activating CRISPR RNA for the Streptococcus pyogenes CRISPR/Cas9 system
   3359..3599    +  promoter       U6 promoter: RNA polymerase III promoter for human U6 snRNA
   3646..3713    +  misc_RNA       tracrRNA (fragment): trans-activating CRISPR RNA for the Streptococcus pyogenes CRISPR/Cas9 system
   3736..4235    +  promoter       PGK promoter: mouse phosphoglycerate kinase 1 promoter
   4275..4871    +  CDS            PuroR (fragment): puromycin N-acetyltransferase; pac from Streptomyces; confers resistance to puromycin
   4944..5642    +  CDS            TagBFP: TagBFP is a basic (constitutively fluorescent) blue fluorescent protein published in 2008, derived from Entacmaea quadricolor. It is reported to be a very rapidly-maturing monomer with very low acid sensitivity.
   5654..6240    +  misc_feature   WPRE: woodchuck hepatitis virus posttranscriptional regulatory element
   6234..6380    +  CDS            nef (fragment): NEF_HV1LA - Experimental evidence at protein level: Swiss-Prot protein existence level 1. Extracellular Nef protein targets CD4(+) T-lymphocytes for apoptosis by interacting with CXCR4 surface receptors. From Human immunodeficiency virus type 1 group M subtype B (isolate Lai) (HIV-1).
   6388..6566    +  LTR            5' LTR (truncated): truncated 5' long terminal repeat (LTR) from HIV-1
   6592..6703    +  polyA_signal   bGH poly(A) signal: bovine growth hormone polyadenylation signal
   6842..6860    -  promoter       T3 promoter: promoter for bacteriophage T3 RNA polymerase
   6905..6921    -  protein_bind   lac operator: The lac repressor binds to the lac operator to inhibit transcription in E. coli. This inhibition can be relieved by adding lactose or isopropyl-β-D-thiogalactopyranoside (IPTG). lac repressor encoded by lacI
   6929..6959    -  promoter       lac promoter: promoter for the E. coli lac operon
   6974..6995    -  protein_bind   CAP binding site: CAP binding activates transcription in the presence of cAMP. E. coli catabolite activator protein
   7008..7100    -  CDS            lacI (fragment): lac repressor; lacI; The lac repressor binds to the lac operator to inhibit transcription in E. coli. This inhibition can be relieved by adding lactose or isopropyl-β-D-thiogalactopyranoside (IPTG).
   7283..7871    -  rep_origin     ori: high-copy-number ColE1/pMB1/pBR322/pUC origin of replication
   8042..8902    -  CDS            AmpR: β-lactamase; bla; confers resistance to ampicillin, carbenicillin, and related antibiotics
   8903..9007    -  promoter       AmpR promoter: bla
