[The description below was written by a language model from this plasmid's Addgene catalogue record and pLannotate feature annotations shown in this document.]
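Description:
pKLV2.2-h7SKgRNA5(SMARCA4(43))-hU6gRNA5(SMARCA2(46))-PGKpuroBFP-W is a 9,032 bp HIV-1-based lentiviral transfer plasmid that delivers two CRISPR guide RNAs at once, one against human SMARCA4 (BRG1) and one against human SMARCA2 (BRM), the two alternative ATPase subunits of BAF (SWI/SNF) chromatin-remodelling complexes. It is propagated in E. coli through a high-copy ColE1/pUC origin with ampicillin resistance. It also retains an f1 origin and lacZα/lac promoter remnants from its cloning-vector ancestry.

The viral genome is transcribed from a CMV enhancer/promoter fused to a truncated 5' LTR. It contains the Ψ packaging signal with a gag fragment, the RRE for Rev-dependent nuclear export, the cPPT/CTS, a WPRE to boost transcript expression, and a truncated 3' LTR followed by a bGH polyadenylation signal.

Between these elements sit two tandem guide cassettes, each ending in an S. pyogenes Cas9 scaffold (annotated as tracrRNA fragments). According to the construct name, the SMARCA4 guide is driven by the human 7SK promoter, which the feature table does not annotate, and the SMARCA2 guide by the human U6 promoter. The guides were cloned into SapI and BbsI sites of the parent backbone, both destroyed in the process. Using two different RNA polymerase III promoters reduces sequence repetition within the vector.

Downstream, a mouse PGK promoter drives puromycin N-acetyltransferase followed by TagBFP, so transduced cells can be selected with puromycin and tracked by blue fluorescence. The linker between the two coding sequences is not annotated. No Cas9 is encoded, so the nuclease must be supplied separately. The vector suits simultaneous disruption of both paralogues and is associated with a study of canonical BAF function in human T-cell acute lymphoblastic leukaemia.
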