Addgene plasmid #200504: pKLV2.2-h7SKgRNA5(SMARCA4(43))-hU6gRNA5(SMARCA2(46))-PGKpuroBFP-W
Purpose: Lentiviral vector expressing gRNA targeting human SMARCA4 and SMARCA2
Depositing lab: Kosuke Yusa. Depositing organization: Kyoto University, Institute for Life and Medical Sciences. Publication: Canonical BAF complex regulates the oncogenic program in human T-cell acute lymphoblastic leukemia. Aoki K, Hyuga M, Tarumoto Y, Nishibuchi G, Ueda A, Ochi Y, Sugino S, Mikami T, Kobushi H, Kato I, Akahane K, Inukai T, Takaori-Kondo A, Takita J, Ogawa S, Yusa K. Blood. 2023 Nov 3:blood.2023020857. doi: 10.1182/blood.2023020857. PubMed 37922452.
Backbone
  Vector backbone: pKLV2.2-h7SKgRNA5(SapI)-hU6gRNA5(BbsI)-PGKpuroBFP-W
  Backbone manufacturer: addgene
  Backbone size w/o insert (bp): 9030
  Total vector size (bp): 9032
  Vector type: Lentiviral
  Selectable markers: Puromycin
Growth in bacteria
  Bacterial resistance: Ampicillin, 100 μg/mL
  Growth temperature: 37°C
  Growth strain: NEB Stable
  Copy number: Unknown
Gene/Insert
  Gene/Insert name: SMARCA4(43), SMARCA2(46)
  gRNA/shRNA sequence: ATCAGAACGCTGTCCAACT, CTCCCTTGTCCCCCAGCTA
  Species: H. sapiens (human)
  Entrez Gene: SMARCA2 (a.k.a. BAF190, BIS, BRM, NCBRS, SNF2, SNF2L2, SNF2LA, SWI2, Sth1p, hBRM, hSNF2a); SMARCA4 (a.k.a. BAF190, BAF190A, BRG1, CSS4, MRD16, OTSC12, RTPS2, SNF2, SNF2-beta, SNF2L4, SNF2LB, SWI2, hSNF2b)
  Cloning method: Restriction Enzyme; 5′ cloning site SapI (destroyed during cloning); 3′ cloning site BbsI (destroyed during cloning)
  Sequencing primers: 5′ ATGATATTTGCTATGCTGGTTAAAT; 3′ AGATAATTAGAATTAATTTGACTG
Terms and licenses: Academic/Nonprofit Terms; Industry Terms: Not Available to Industry
How to cite: pKLV2.2-h7SKgRNA5(SMARCA4(43))-hU6gRNA5(SMARCA2(46))-PGKpuroBFP-W was a gift from Kosuke Yusa (Addgene plasmid # 200504 ; http://n2t.net/addgene:200504 ; RRID:Addgene_200504)
